Addgene plasmid #25218: UBC81
Purpose: Bacterial expression for structure determination; may not be full ORF
Depositing lab: Cheryl Arrowsmith. Depositing organization: University of Toronto.
Backbone
  Vector backbone: pET28a-LIC
  Backbone manufacturer: SGC
  Backbone size w/o insert (bp): 7328
  Vector type: Bacterial Expression
Growth in bacteria
  Bacterial resistance: Kanamycin, 50 μg/mL
  Growth temperature: 37°C
  Growth strain: DH5alpha
  Copy number: Low Copy
Gene/Insert
  Gene/Insert name: ubc81.171.471 (alt names: PDB: 3DL2; Ubiquitin-Conjugating Enzyme E2-Like Isoform A, LDH domain)
  Species: H. sapiens (human)
  Insert size (bp): 903
  Entrez Gene: UEVLD (a.k.a. ATTP, UEV3)
  Tag / fusion protein: His (N terminal on insert)
  Cloning method: Restriction Enzyme
  Sequencing primers: 5′ T7; 3′ T7-term
Terms and licenses: Academic/Nonprofit Terms; Industry Terms: Not Available to Industry
Depositor comments: PDB: 3DL2. http://www.thesgc.org/structures/3DL2/
How to cite: UBC81 was a gift from Cheryl Arrowsmith (Addgene plasmid # 25218 ; http://n2t.net/addgene:25218 ; RRID:Addgene_25218)
