[The description below was written by a language model from this plasmid's Addgene catalogue record.]
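Description:
UBC81 is a bacterial expression plasmid built on the pET28a-LIC backbone, a ligation-independent-cloning derivative of pET28a produced by a structural genomics group. It is propagated in standard E. coli cloning strains under kanamycin selection and is recorded as low copy. The listed backbone size is about 7.3 kb without the insert. No feature table accompanies the record, so the promoter and origin are not explicitly annotated. However, the pET28 lineage and the use of T7 and T7-terminator sequencing primers indicate that the insert lies between a T7 promoter and T7 terminator. This is the usual arrangement for inducible expression in E. coli hosts that supply T7 RNA polymerase.

The insert is a 903 bp fragment of human UEVLD (also known as UEV3 or ATTP), described as ubiquitin-conjugating enzyme E2-like isoform A. The insert name suggests that it spans roughly residues 171 to 471, which would match the stated size, and it corresponds to the lactate dehydrogenase-like (LDH) domain rather than the complete open reading frame. The record itself cautions that the clone may not be the full ORF. The fragment carries an N-terminal His tag, which allows purification of the recombinant protein by immobilised metal affinity chromatography.

The stated purpose is bacterial production of protein for structure determination, and the depositor links the construct to a deposited crystal structure of this domain. It is therefore best suited to making purified UEVLD LDH-domain protein for crystallography or for biophysical and biochemical work, not to studies that need the full-length protein.
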