>Addgene plasmid #25218 | UBC81 | depositor partial sequence | sequence record 11692 | Author sequence
TCAAAGAGCTGGGCAAATCATGAGAATAAAACAGTCAATAAAATTACTGTGGTTGGAGGTGGAGAACTCG
GTATTGCCTGCACATTAGCAATTTCAGCAAAGGGTATTGCAGACAGGCTTGTCCTCTTAGACCTCTCAGA
AGGGACTAAAGGAGCCACGATGGACCTTGAAATCTTCAACCTTCCTAATGTGGAGATCAGCAAAGATTTG
TCTGCCTCTGCTCATTCCAAGGTGGTGATCTTCACAGTCAACTCTTTGGGTAGTTCTCAGTCGTACCTTG
ATGTGGTACAGAGCAATGTGGATATGTTCAGAGCCCTTGTCCCAGCTCTGGGACATTATAGTCAACACAG
TGTCCTGCTCGTTGCATCTCAACCAGTGGAAATCATGACCTATGTAACATGGAAACTGAGTACATTTCCT
GCAAATCGAGTGATCGGAATTGGATGTAATCTGGATTCACAGAGATTACAGTATATTATTACAAATGTTT
TGAAGGCACAGACTTCAGGCAAAGAAGTATGGGTTATTGGCGAGCAAGGAGAAGACAAAGTGCTCACATG
GAGTGGCCAAGAAGAAGTAGTGAGTCATACCTCTCAAGTGCAGCTGTCCAACAGAGCCATGGAACTGCTA
AGAGTAAAAGGTCAAAGATCCTGGTCTGTTGGACTATCAGTAGCTGACATGGTTGACAGTATTGTAAACA
ATAAGAAGAAAGTGCATTCTGTATCAGCTTTAGCAAAGGGATATTATGATATAAATAGTGAAGTGTTTTT
AAGTTTGCCTTGCATCCTTGGAACCAATGGAGTATCTGAAGTTATCAAAACCACACTGAAAGAAGATACA
GTTACTGAGAAACTCCAAAGCAGTGCATCCTCAATCCACAGTCTCCAACAACAGTTAAAACTT
