>Addgene plasmid #25218 | UBC81 | addgene partial sequence | sequence record 31298 | 25218 with T7
AATTCCCTCTGAATATTTTGTTTACTTTAAGAAGGAGATATACCATGGGCAGCAGCCATCATCATCATCA
TCACAGCAGCGGCCTGGTTCCGCGTGGTAGTTCAAAGAGCTGGGCAAATCATGAGAATAAAACAGTCAAT
AAAATTACTGTGGTTGGAGGTGGAGAACTCGGTATTGCCTGCACATTAGCAATTTCAGCAAAGGGTATTG
CAGACAGGCTTGTCCTCTTAGACCTCTCAGAAGGGACTAAAGGAGCCACGATGGACCTTGAAATCTTCAA
CCTTCCTAATGTGGAGATCAGCAAAGATTTGTCTGCCTCTGCTCATTCCAAGGTGGTGATCTTCACAGTC
AACTCTTTGGGTAGTTCTCAGTCGTACCTTGATGTGGTACAGAGCAATGTGGATATGTTCAGAGCCCTTG
TCCCAGCTCTGGGACATTATAGTCAACACAGTGTCCTGCTCGTTGCATCTCAACCAGTGGAAATCATGAC
CTATGTAACATGGAAACTGAGTACATTTCCTGCAAATCGAGTGATCGGAATTGGATGTAATCTGGATTCA
CAGAGATTACAGTATATTATTACAAATGTTTTGAAGGCACAGACTTCAGGCAAAGAAGTATGGGTTATTG
GCGAGCAAGGAGAAGACAAAGTGCTCACATGGAGTGGCCAAGAAGAAGTAGTGAGTCATACCTCTCAAGT
GCAGCTGTCCAACAGAGCCATGGAACTGCTAAGAGTAAAAGGTCAAAGATCCTGGTCTGTTGGACTATCA
GTAGCTGACATGGTTGACAGTATTGTAAACAATAAGAAGAAAGTGCATTCTGTATCAGCTTTAGCAAAGG
GATATTATGATATAAATAGTGAAGTG
